Addgene plasmid #179252: pJH2108
Purpose: Punc-4::TWK-18(gf)-UrSL-wCherry unc-54 3' UTR C.elegans neural expression of TWK-18-wCherry
Depositing lab: Mei Zhen. Publication: An imbalancing act: gap junctions reduce the backward motor circuit activity to bias C. elegans for forward locomotion. Kawano T, Po MD, Gao S, Leung G, Ryu WS, Zhen M. Neuron. 2011 Nov 17;72(4):572-86. doi: 10.1016/j.neuron.2011.09.005. PubMed 22099460.
Backbone
  Vector backbone: pBSK
  Backbone manufacturer: stratagene
  Backbone size w/o insert (bp): 7444
  Total vector size (bp): 8830
  Vector type: Worm Expression
Growth in bacteria
  Bacterial resistance: Ampicillin, 100 μg/mL
  Growth temperature: 37°C
  Growth strain: DH5alpha
  Copy number: High Copy
Gene/Insert
  Gene/Insert name: TWK-18
  Species: C. elegans (nematode)
  Insert size (bp): 1386
  Mutation: M280I
  Entrez Gene: twk-18 (a.k.a. CELE_C24A3.6)
  Promoter: Punc-4
  Tag / fusion protein: wCherry (C terminal on backbone)
  Cloning method: Restriction Enzyme; 5′ cloning site BamHI (not destroyed); 3′ cloning site BamHI (not destroyed)
  Sequencing primers: 5′ ACGGATCCaaatggcgattgttgc; 3′ GGGgatcCactagatgtcat
Terms and licenses: Academic/Nonprofit Terms; Industry Terms: Not Available to Industry
How to cite: pJH2108 was a gift from Mei Zhen (Addgene plasmid # 179252 ; http://n2t.net/addgene:179252 ; RRID:Addgene_179252)
