[The description below was written by a language model from this plasmid's Addgene catalogue record and pLannotate feature annotations shown in this document.]
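Description:
pJH2108 is a C. elegans expression plasmid built on a pBSK (pBluescript-type) backbone, about 8.8 kb in total, and used to express a gain-of-function potassium channel in a defined set of neurons. It is maintained in E. coli as a high-copy plasmid through a ColE1/pUC-type origin and is selected with ampicillin via the β-lactamase gene and its native promoter. The annotation also finds bacterial backbone remnants: the CAP site, lac promoter and lac operator, plus fragments of lacI, rop and the pBR322 bom region. None of these has a role in worm expression. A very short hit to an OpIE-2 baculovirus promoter lies within the region upstream of the insert and is most likely a chance match.

The payload is the twk-18 coding sequence, about 1.4 kb and cloned as a BamHI fragment. It encodes a two-pore-domain, outwardly rectifying K+ channel and carries the M280I substitution that the record designates as gain-of-function. Expression is driven by the unc-4 promoter, which is not annotated in the feature table but presumably occupies the unannotated stretch preceding the CDS. Downstream of twk-18 there is a gap and then a worm-adapted mCherry (wCherry). The catalogue field calls this a C-terminal tag, but the "UrSL" element in the construct name suggests an SL2-type trans-splicing intercistronic arrangement in which the reporter is made as a separate protein from the same operon-like transcript. The record does not settle which applies. The cassette ends in the unc-54 3' UTR, and the aex-5 fragment annotated there probably reflects genomic sequence flanking unc-54. The construct is suited to hyperpolarizing, and so silencing, unc-4-expressing neurons while marking them with red fluorescence, in studies of the locomotor circuit.
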