Features (pLannotate 1.2.2; 13 found; start..end, strand, type, name):
     88..109     +  protein_bind   CAP binding site: CAP binding activates transcription in the presence of cAMP. E. coli catabolite activator protein
    124..154     +  promoter       lac promoter: promoter for the E. coli lac operon
    162..178     +  protein_bind   lac operator: The lac repressor binds to the lac operator to inhibit transcription in E. coli. This inhibition can be relieved by adding lactose or isopropyl-β-D-thiogalactopyranoside (IPTG). lac repressor encoded by lacI
   1227..1243    -  promoter       OpIE-2 promoter (fragment): immediate-early gene 2 from the Orgyia pseudotsugata multicapsid nucleopolyhedrovirus; strong constitutive baculovirus promoter for insect cell expression
   2989..4371    +  CDS            twk-18: TWK18_CAEEL - Experimental evidence at protein level: Swiss-Prot protein existence level 1. Outwardly rectifying potassium channel protein; activity is sharply augmented by increase in temperature. From Caenorhabditis elegans.
   4724..5584    +  CDS            mCherry: mCherry is a basic (constitutively fluorescent) red fluorescent protein published in 2004, derived from Discosoma sp.. It is reported to be a very rapidly-maturing monomer with low acid sensitivity.
   6283..6435    +  CDS            aex-5 (fragment): AEX5_CAEEL - Also known as kpc-3 From Caenorhabditis elegans.
   6563..6598    +  CDS            rop (fragment): Rop protein, which maintains plasmids at low copy number; rop
   6700..6799    +  misc_feature   bom (fragment): basis of mobility region from pBR322
   6897..7001    +  promoter       AmpR promoter: bla
   7002..7862    +  CDS            AmpR: β-lactamase; bla; confers resistance to ampicillin, carbenicillin, and related antibiotics
   8033..8621    +  rep_origin     ori: high-copy-number ColE1/pMB1/pBR322/pUC origin of replication
   8804..75      +  CDS            lacI (fragment) (across the origin): lac repressor; lacI; The lac repressor binds to the lac operator to inhibit transcription in E. coli. This inhibition can be relieved by adding lactose or isopropyl-β-D-thiogalactopyranoside (IPTG).
>Addgene plasmid #179252 | pJH2108 | addgene full sequence | sequence record 355539 | Addgene NGS Result
GCCTCTCCCCGCGCGTTGGCCGATTCATTAATGCAGCTGGCACGACAGGTTTCCCGACTGGAAAGCGGGC
AGTGAGCGCAACGCAATTAATGTGAGTTAGCTCACTCATTAGGCACCCCAGGCTTTACACTTTATGCTTC
CGGCTCGTATGTTGTGTGGAATTGTGAGCGGATAACAATTTCACACAGGAAACAGCTATGACCATGATTA
CGCCAAGCTGTAAGTTTAAACATGATCTTACTAACTAACTATTCTCATTTAAATTTTCAGAGCTTAAAAA
TGGCTGAAATCACTCACAACGATGGATACGCTAACAACTTGGAAATGAAATAAGCTTGGGCTGCAGCATG
CGGCCGCTTCCCCAAATTGGAACAGTGAAATACTCAATCAATCACTCTGGCGGTTTTCTCCACAAAGAAC
ACGAAATTGGAAAAGGGAAAAGATTGATTTGTTTGAAGGCGTGAGGAAATCGAAAAAAAAATGTTTCAAA
ACAAATGAAATATTTTAATGAATAAACCCAGGAATGCCACCTTTTGGTGCCCGCCTACAAAAAAGTCAAC
TGTTCTTAAACTCCTACATAGTTGCCCTCTCTAACGAATGTTGCTTTTTTTAAATTTTCATTGAATTTGA
TTATCGTCTGTATGCGCCTACTCTATCAGTGGAAAACATGCCCATTTCCCACAAATTTACTCGTTTGGAG
CTCAAAATGTTAAATGGGGCATCATGGAATTGGCATCTCACAGAAAGTGGCGGATGAGTTATATGTAATA
ATAATGGTGGCTGAAGTGGAAACCGCAAAAAAAGGATGTGTATTTGAGATTTTGTAACGGAATTTGAATC
AGATACACAAAATGAGAGAAATTTATAGATTCTTTAAAATCCACCTGAAGTCGGCAAATTTTTGAAAGGT
CTGTTCGTTCAGTTTTTCATAAGTTTTATGAATTTTGATTTACTACTGAAGTTCGAGAAAAGCCCTTTAA
CCATACCAATAAGAAATTATGTTAACTTTACAAGAATATTAACAAAAAATTATTAAAAAACTGTGTTCCC
CTGGCATTATGATATTTCCACCGTCAGTTCTCTATTAAAACTTCAACTCTACACAGTTTCAACTCTCAAA
TGAGCTGTCCATCTTTTGCCTTCAGGAAATTATGCTAATCTGCTGATTTCGCGCACTTTCACCACACTAT
TTCCAAATAGAAGGAGGGGTGGTGCAACACACGAGACACTGCAAAAAGGTTCAGTGAAGATTTATCTACT
TGTGAGATGAGAGCAGGAGGGGTGGGAGAAGTGTGATGATTGACGGGATGACAAGAACAGTGATGTGGTG
TCGAAATGGAAGATGCGCTAATTTGTGGGGTTTTATGAAATTTGAATAATTACATTTATAACATCTACTA
GTTAGGCGTCTGTGTAGGTATTGCCTGCCTGCCTACAAGGCATATGTACGAGGCAGGTTAAACCTCCTAG
AAAGCTACGGTACTTTCAAACCACATAACATTTATACTGGTGTCTTTTCGCGTCTTCTTCTTGAACATGT
AGACCCTCAAAAAGCTAAGTTTTACACTGTGTAGTTTGCTTTGAAATCTACAAAATTGGAGGCACGCCTT
CTGGACTTTGCCGACACGCATACTTTCTACCTACCAACTGCCTACTTCCACAGTCTAGCGTGAACTCCAA
TACCATTTTAAAAATTGTTTTATCTCAAATTTTCAATTTTTAAATCCAATTTCCCAGTTCTAAAAAAAAA
ATTTTTTTTTTAATTTAAAAACTCTCATCCTTTTTAATGCTCGTTCCCATTCGGCAAGACGTGTACCAAA
CACAAAACAAATTGACTGGTGATCCATCTCGAATTTCTCGTTTCAAATTAGTCGTTGCTATATATATTGT
CTTATGTGTGGAAAACGAATAAGAAAAATTAGAGAAAGATGAGAGAGCAGGGGCAGAATGAAAATTTGCA
TGGAAATTGAAGAAGATCACTGCTTTTTCCGATGAATGATGACTAAATAGAATGAGTTGAGAGGAAAATA
ATCATAATTCTAATTTTAATTAGAAATATGATATGGAAAGTAAGCAAAACCACAAGGCTTTTGCTCTGAA
CTTATTTCCGAAAAAAAAAAGTGAAACTGAAAGTTAGAATTTTCAAAATAATATTGCGAGAGTCAACCTT
CAGAAAAATTGGCGAGAAATCAAATTTGAATTCTCTGAAAATTTAGTTAAAATACATATGTTATCCTTCT
TTGTTTTTTGGCCTTAGCCTGCCTTCAAGGCGACCTGAGCCTATGCGGGTGCCTAATACCGAAACACACA
TAATTTTTTTTTTTAATCTTTAAATACTGTAACGAGTCGCGAGATCCAGCGAGACCCATAGAATATGTTG
AGCGCTGCAAACAATCGTATAACTCTTGTTCAAATTTTTCCACTCTGTATTTTTGCAAGCAGTTCAACAA
ATGGTCATCATTTTTATAACCCATATCTATATTCGAATCTGACATAACAAATAATACTAAGCACATCCTC
CCACATCTCTTTTCATTCAAGTTGCGCAATTCCCCTAATAACTATGGATGGAGGGGGGACCGAGCCCAAA
GATTATTCAAAACGATAACGACTTTTTCATGCGGCCAACGAAAAATAAAACTTTTCTCATATTCTCCTAT
TTCCCATTTCAAGAATTACATCCCCATGGGACGTTGAAATCACATCATATTAGTATATGTTAATAGTTCT
TTTCACTGGAATATCGCCACGCCCCCCTTCCGGTGGCTCATTGGTTTCGAGAAGAAGGCGGAGCCGAAGT
GGGTTCTTCTTTCTTTTTTTGTGGTAGAAGTCTAGCAGGATTAAGCTACTATTCCATTAGAGGATCTTCT
TCTTCCAAAAAGTGAAAATCCCGGGATTGGCCAAAGGACCCAAAGGTATGTTTCGAATGATACTAACATA
ACATAGAACATTTTCAGGAGGACCCTTGGCTAGCGTCGACGGATCCAAATGGCGATTGTTGCGCAAGGAG
TTTCTACGATTTTGACGACGTTTCAGAAAACGTTCAAAGGATTACTCCCATTGATAATTCTTGTGGCTTA
CACTCTATTGGGAGCATGGATCTTCTGGATGATCGAAGGAGAAAACGAACGAGAGATGCTCATTGAGCAA
CAAAAAGAAAGGGATGAACTCATCCGGCGAACTGTCTATAAAATTAATCAATTGCAAATCAAAAGACAGA
GAAGATTAATGACGGCCGAGGAAGAATACAACAGAACTGCAAAAGTGTTGACTACCTTTCAAGAAACTTT
GGGAATTGTACCAGCTGATATGGACAAGGATATTCATTGGACATTCTTGGGATCAATCTTCTATTGCATG
ACAGTCTATACAACTATTGGTTACGGAAACATTGTTCCTGGAACTGGATGGGGTCGTTTTGCTACTATCC
TTTACGCATTCATTGGAATTCCACTCACAGTGCTCAGTCTTTACTGTCTTGGTAGTCTTTTTGCCAAGGG
ATGCAAAATGTTGTGGAGATTTTTTTTGAAGTCCACCAGGGTTGTGAGCAAAGATTTGTCAAATAAGATT
TCTGAAGCTGCCGATAATATTGAAGAAGGAACAACGGCAATTACTCCATCAGCCGAGAAAACAGAAAATA
ACGATGATGACTTGTTGTCTTTCCCCATCTCCGGCCTCTTGCTTATTACCGTCATCTGGGTCATTTTCTG
TGCGGTCTTGTTCACCTTCCTAGAAGAATGGGACTTTGGAACATCTCTCTACTTCACATTGATTTCTTTC
ACAACCATCGGTTTTGGAGACATTCTTCCATCGGATTACGATTTCATACCAATTGTTGGAGTTCTTCTTC
TCATTGGTCTTTCTTTGGTCTCTACAGTGATGACACTCATTCAACAGCAAATTGAAGCATTAGCATCGGG
AATGAAAGATAACATTGACCAAGAATATGCTCGTGCATTGAACGAGGCTCGTGAAGACGGAGAGGTTGAC
GAGCACGTAGATCCAGAAGAAGATCCGGAGAACAATAAAAAGTCCTTTGACGCTGTTATCTCCAGAATGA
ACTGGTCCAAGAGAGGGTTGTATTATCTTCTTCCTGATAGCCAGAAGAAAGAACTCGCAAAGCAGTCTGA
GAAGAAAATGGGAAGAAAAAGTATTAAAATTCAGACTGATAACGATTTGTTGGAAACACTCATTCGGGAG
GAAATTTTGAAGGCGGAGCTCAACAATGAGATGCACAAATATACAGCACCACGATCTTCACACCAGCCAA
AACTTGTCTATTCTGATGTTCGCGAGAAGGAGGTTCCAATTGAAGTTGTCCGTGTTGAGCATTTCAATCA
CGGAAATGAAGACTATCTAGAGCATGACATCTAGTGGATCCCCGAGATCTTCAGCGCTCAGCATTCGTAG
AATTGTAAGTTTAAACTTTCTCATACTAACTAACGCGCTCTATTTAAATTTTCAGAATTCGCTGTCTCAT
CCTACTTTCACCTAGTTAACTGCTTGTCTTAAAATCTATGCTTCTCTTTAGTATCTAAAATTTTCCTAGA
AGCTTACAAGTATATAAATGGTCTCTTCTCAATAAAGGTTGTATATTTATTCATCTTATTGAATCTGCCA
TTTCCTCGTTTTTGCGAGTTTATATACCTTCCAATTTTCTTTCTATTGTATTTTCAACTTCTAATTTTAA
TTCAGGGAAACTGCTTCAACGCATCGGTACCCTATGGTCTCAAAGGGTGAAGAAGATAACATGGCAATTA
TTAAAGAGTTTATGCGTTTCAAGGTGCATATGGAGGGATCTGTCAATGGGCATGAGTTTGAAATTGAAGG
TGAAGGAGAAGGCCGACCATATGAGGGAACACAAACCGCAAAACTAAAGGTAAGTTTAAACATATATATA
CTAACTAACCCTGATTATTTAAATTTTCAGGTAACTAAAGGCGGACCATTACCATTCGCCTGGGACATCC
TCTCTCCACAGTTCATGTATGGAAGTAAAGCTTATGTTAAACATCCGGCAGATATACCAGATTATTTGAA
ACTTTCATTCCCGGAGGGTTTTAAGTGGGAACGCGTAATGAATTTTGAAGACGGAGGAGTTGTTACAGTG
ACGCAAGACTCAAGGTAAGTTTAAACAGTTCGGTACTAACTAACCATACATATTTAAATTTTCAGCCTCC
AAGATGGAGAATTTATTTATAAAGTCAAACTTCGAGGAACGAATTTCCCCTCGGATGGATCTGTTATGCA
GAAGAAGACTATGGGATGGGAAGCTTCAAGTGAAAGAATGTACCCTGAAGACGGTGCTCTTAAGGGAGAG
ATTAAACAACGTCTTAAATTGAAAGATGGAGGACATTACGATGCTGAGGTAAGTTTAAACATGATTTTAC
TAACTAACTAATCTGATTTAAATTTTCAGGTGAAGACAACTTACAAAGCCAAAAAACCAGTTCAGCTGCC
AGGAGCGTACAATGTTAATATTAAACTGGATATCACCTCCCACAACGAGGATTACACTATCGTTGAGCAA
TATGAAAGAGCTGAAGGGCGGCACTCGACAGGTGGCATGGATGAATTGTATAAGTAGGAGCTCCCGAGAT
CTTCAGCGCTCAGCATTCGTAGAATTGTAAGTTTAAACTTTCTCATACTAACTAACGCGCTCTATTTAAA
TTTTCAGAATTCCAACTGAGCGCCGGTCGCTACCATTACCAACTTGTCTGGTGTCAAAAATAATAGGGGC
CGCTGTCATCAGAGTAAGTTTAAACTGAGTTCTACTAACTAACGAGTAATATTTAAATTTTCAGCATCTC
GCGCCCGTGCCTCTGACTTCTAAGTCCAATTACTCTTCAACATCCCTACATGCTCTTTCTCCCTGTGCTC
CCACCCCCTATTTTTGTTATTATCAAAAAACTTCTCTTAATTTCTTTGTTTTTTAGCTTCTTTTAAGTCA
CCTCTAACAATGAAATTGTGTAGATTCAAAAATAGAATTAATTCGTAATAAAAAGTCGAAAAAAATTGTG
CTCCCTCCCCCCATTAATAATAATTCTATCCCAAAATCTACACAATGTTCTGTGTACACTTCTTATGTTT
TTTACTTCTGATAAATTTTTTTGAAACATCATAGAAAAAACCGCACACAAAATACCTTATCATATGTTAC
GTTTCAGTTTATGACCGCAATTTTTATTTCTTCGCACGTCTGGGCCTCTCATGACGTCAAATCATGCTCA
TCGTGAAAAAGTTTTGGAGTATTTTTGGAATTTTTCAATCAAGTGAAAGTTTATGAAATTAATTTTCCTG
CTTTTGCTTTTTGGGGTTTCCCCTATTGTTTGTCAAGATTTCGAGGACGGCGTTTTTCTTGCTAAAATCA
CAAGTATTGATGAGCACGATGCAAGAAAGATCGGAAGAAGGTTTGGGTTTGAGGCTCAGTGGAAGGTGAG
TAGAAGTTGATAATTTGAAAGTGGAGTAGTGTCTATGGGGTTTTTGCCTTAAATGACAGAATACATTCCC
AATATACCAAACATAACTGTTTCCTACTAGTCGGCCGTACGGGCCCTTTCGTCTCGCGCGTTTCGGTGAT
GACGGTGAAAACCTCTGACACATGCAGCTCCCGGAGACGGTCACAGCTTGTCTGTAAGCGGATGCCGGGA
GCAGACAAGCCCGTCAGGGCGCGTCAGCGGGTGTTGGCGGGTGTCGGGGCTGGCTTAACTATGCGGCATC
AGAGCAGATTGTACTGAGAGTGCACCATATGCGGTGTGAAATACCGCACAGATGCGTAAGGAGAAAATAC
CGCATCAGGCGGCCTTAAGGGCCTCGTGATACGCCTATTTTTATAGGTTAATGTCATGATAATAATGGTT
TCTTAGACGTCAGGTGGCACTTTTCGGGGAAATGTGCGCGGAACCCCTATTTGTTTATTTTTCTAAATAC
ATTCAAATATGTATCCGCTCATGAGACAATAACCCTGATAAATGCTTCAATAATATTGAAAAAGGAAGAG
TATGAGTATTCAACATTTCCGTGTCGCCCTTATTCCCTTTTTTGCGGCATTTTGCCTTCCTGTTTTTGCT
CACCCAGAAACGCTGGTGAAAGTAAAAGATGCTGAAGATCAGTTGGGTGCACGAGTGGGTTACATCGAAC
TGGATCTCAACAGCGGTAAGATCCTTGAGAGTTTTCGCCCCGAAGAACGTTTTCCAATGATGAGCACTTT
TAAAGTTCTGCTATGTGGCGCGGTATTATCCCGTATTGACGCCGGGCAAGAGCAACTCGGTCGCCGCATA
CACTATTCTCAGAATGACTTGGTTGAGTACTCACCAGTCACAGAAAAGCATCTTACGGATGGCATGACAG
TAAGAGAATTATGCAGTGCTGCCATAACCATGAGTGATAACACTGCGGCCAACTTACTTCTGACAACGAT
CGGAGGACCGAAGGAGCTAACCGCTTTTTTGCACAACATGGGGGATCATGTAACTCGCCTTGATCGTTGG
GAACCGGAGCTGAATGAAGCCATACCAAACGACGAGCGTGACACCACGATGCCTGTAGCAATGGCAACAA
CGTTGCGCAAACTATTAACTGGCGAACTACTTACTCTAGCTTCCCGGCAACAATTAATAGACTGGATGGA
GGCGGATAAAGTTGCAGGACCACTTCTGCGCTCGGCCCTTCCGGCTGGCTGGTTTATTGCTGATAAATCT
GGAGCCGGTGAGCGTGGGTCTCGCGGTATCATTGCAGCACTGGGGCCAGATGGTAAGCCCTCCCGTATCG
TAGTTATCTACACGACGGGGAGTCAGGCAACTATGGATGAACGAAATAGACAGATCGCTGAGATAGGTGC
CTCACTGATTAAGCATTGGTAACTGTCAGACCAAGTTTACTCATATATACTTTAGATTGATTTAAAACTT
CATTTTTAATTTAAAAGGATCTAGGTGAAGATCCTTTTTGATAATCTCATGACCAAAATCCCTTAACGTG
AGTTTTCGTTCCACTGAGCGTCAGACCCCGTAGAAAAGATCAAAGGATCTTCTTGAGATCCTTTTTTTCT
GCGCGTAATCTGCTGCTTGCAAACAAAAAAACCACCGCTACCAGCGGTGGTTTGTTTGCCGGATCAAGAG
CTACCAACTCTTTTTCCGAAGGTAACTGGCTTCAGCAGAGCGCAGATACCAAATACTGTTCTTCTAGTGT
AGCCGTAGTTAGGCCACCACTTCAAGAACTCTGTAGCACCGCCTACATACCTCGCTCTGCTAATCCTGTT
ACCAGTGGCTGCTGCCAGTGGCGATAAGTCGTGTCTTACCGGGTTGGACTCAAGACGATAGTTACCGGAT
AAGGCGCAGCGGTCGGGCTGAACGGGGGGTTCGTGCACACAGCCCAGCTTGGAGCGAACGACCTACACCG
AACTGAGATACCTACAGCGTGAGCTATGAGAAAGCGCCACGCTTCCCGAAGGGAGAAAGGCGGACAGGTA
TCCGGTAAGCGGCAGGGTCGGAACAGGAGAGCGCACGAGGGAGCTTCCAGGGGGAAACGCCTGGTATCTT
TATAGTCCTGTCGGGTTTCGCCACCTCTGACTTGAGCGTCGATTTTTGTGATGCTCGTCAGGGGGGCGGA
GCCTATGGAAAAACGCCAGCAACGCGGCCTTTTTACGGTTCCTGGCCTTTTGCTGGCCTTTTGCTCACAT
GTTCTTTCCTGCGTTATCCCCTGATTCTGTGGATAACCGTATTACCGCCTTTGAGTGAGCTGATACCGCT
CGCCGCAGCCGAACGACCGAGCGCAGCGAGTCAGTGAGCGAGGAAGCGGAAGAGCGCCCAATACGCAAAC
C
